Addgene plasmid #178168: SERPINI1_Halo_C_allele
Purpose: Donor vector for endogenous tagging of human SERPINI1 at the C-terminus with halotag
Depositing lab: iPSC Neurodegenerative Disease Initiative (iNDI) & Michael Ward. Depositing organization: National Institute of Neurological Disorders and Strokes (NINDS).
Backbone
  Vector backbone: pUC57-BsaI-Free
  Vector type: Donor vector
Growth in bacteria
  Bacterial resistance: Ampicillin, 100 μg/mL
  Growth temperature: 37°C
  Growth strain: DH5alpha
  Copy number: High Copy
Gene/Insert
  Gene/Insert name: Halotag (alt name: SERPINI1)
  Species: H. sapiens (human)
  Entrez Gene: SERPINI1 (a.k.a. HNS-S1, HNS-S2, PI12, neuroserpin)
  Cloning method: Unknown
Terms and licenses: Academic/Nonprofit Terms; Industry Terms: Not Available to Industry
How to cite: SERPINI1_Halo_C_allele was a gift from iPSC Neurodegenerative Disease Initiative (iNDI) & Michael Ward (Addgene plasmid # 178168 ; http://n2t.net/addgene:178168 ; RRID:Addgene_178168)
