[The description below was written by a language model from this plasmid's Addgene catalogue record and pLannotate feature annotations shown in this document.]
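Description:
SERPINI1_Halo_C_allele is a homology-directed repair donor plasmid designed for endogenous tagging of the human SERPINI1 gene (neuroserpin, also known as PI12) with HaloTag at the C-terminus of the encoded protein. It is built on pUC57-BsaI-Free, a small high-copy bacterial cloning vector. The 4,495-nt sequence carries the ColE1/pUC-type origin of replication and an ampicillin resistance gene (β-lactamase) with its own promoter for propagation and selection in E. coli. The remaining backbone annotations (lac promoter, operator and CAP site, plus fragments of lacI, lacZα, bom and rop) are residual pUC-family cloning-vector sequence and have no role in the tagging function.

The payload lies on the reverse strand between the lac elements and the lacZα remnants. It comprises an open reading frame annotated as dhaA, the bacterial haloalkane dehalogenase from which HaloTag was engineered, placed immediately downstream of a short coding segment that matches the neuroserpin protein. The annotation tool assigned that segment to the mouse orthologue, but the catalogue lists the insert as human, so it most likely represents the last coding stretch of SERPINI1 fused to the tag. Unannotated sequence flanking these features presumably supplies the genomic homology arms, although the record does not define their extent. No mammalian promoter, selection marker or recombinase sites are annotated, which is consistent with a design in which the tagged protein is expressed from the native locus after integration. The nuclease or guide RNA used with the donor is not stated. HaloTag binds chloroalkane ligands covalently, so the tagged allele allows fluorescent labelling, pulldown or related studies of endogenous neuroserpin, and the depositing initiative suggests use in human iPSC models.
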