Features (pLannotate 1.2.2; 13 found; start..end, strand, type, name):
    414..506     +  CDS            lacI (fragment): lac repressor; lacI; The lac repressor binds to the lac operator to inhibit transcription in E. coli. This inhibition can be relieved by adding lactose or isopropyl-β-D-thiogalactopyranoside (IPTG).
    519..540     +  protein_bind   CAP binding site: CAP binding activates transcription in the presence of cAMP. E. coli catabolite activator protein
    555..585     +  promoter       lac promoter: promoter for the E. coli lac operon
    593..609     +  protein_bind   lac operator: The lac repressor binds to the lac operator to inhibit transcription in E. coli. This inhibition can be relieved by adding lactose or isopropyl-β-D-thiogalactopyranoside (IPTG). lac repressor encoded by lacI
   1132..2007    -  CDS            dhaA: DHAA_PSEPV - Experimental evidence at protein level: Swiss-Prot protein existence level 1. Catalyzes hydrolytic cleavage of carbon-halogen bonds in halogenated aliphatic compounds, leading to the formation of the corresponding primary alcohols, halide ions and protons. Has a broad substrate specificity, as it is able to dehalogenate mono- and di- chlorinated and brominated alkanes (up to at least C10), and the two isomers of 1,3-dichloropropene to 3-chloroallyl alcohol; the highest activity was found with 1,2-dibromoethane, while no activity was observed with the analog 1,2-dichloroethane. Fro
   2053..2151    -  CDS            Serpini1 (fragment): NEUS_MOUSE - Also known as Pi12, Spi17. Experimental evidence at protein level: Swiss-Prot protein existence level 1. Serine protease inhibitor that inhibits plasminogen activators and plasmin but not thrombin (PubMed:9364046, PubMed:11557034). May be involved in the formation or reorganization of synaptic connections as well as for synaptic plasticity in the adult nervous system. May protect neurons from cell damage by tissue-type plasminogen activator (Probable). From Mus musculus (Mouse).
   2455..2476    +  CDS            lacZα (fragment): LacZα fragment of β-galactosidase; lacZ fragment
   2508..2665    +  CDS            lacZα (fragment): LacZα fragment of β-galactosidase; lacZ fragment
   2671..2770    -  misc_feature   bom (fragment): basis of mobility region from pBR322
   2872..2907    -  CDS            rop (fragment): Rop protein, which maintains plasmids at low copy number; rop
   3002..3106    +  promoter       AmpR promoter: bla
   3107..3967    +  CDS            AmpR: β-lactamase; bla; confers resistance to ampicillin, carbenicillin, and related antibiotics
   4138..231     +  rep_origin     ori (across the origin): high-copy-number ColE1/pMB1/pBR322/pUC origin of replication
>Addgene plasmid #178168 | SERPINI1_Halo_C_allele | addgene full sequence | sequence record 349378 | Addgene NGS Result
ACCTACACCGAACTGAGATACCTACAGCGTGAGCTATGAGAAAGCGCCACGCTTCCCGAAGGGAGAAAGG
CGGACAGGTATCCGGTAAGCGGCAGGGTCGGAACAGGAGAGCGCACGAGGGAGCTTCCAGGGGGAAACGC
CTGGTATCTTTATAGTCCTGTCGGGTTTCGCCACCTCTGACTTGAGCGTCGATTTTTGTGATGCTCGTCA
GGGGGGCGGAGCCTATGGAAAAACGCCAGCAACGCGGCCTTTTTACGGTTCCTGGCCTTTTGCTGGCCTT
TTGCTCACATGTTCTTTCCTGCGTTATCCCCTGATTCTGTGGATAACCGTATTACCGCCTTTGAGTGAGC
TGATACCGCTCGCCGCAGCCGAACGACCGAGCGCAGCGAGTCAGTGAGCGAGGAAGCGGAAGAGCGCCCA
ATACGCAAACCGCCTCTCCCCGCGCGTTGGCCGATTCATTAATGCAGCTGGCACGACAGGTTTCCCGACT
GGAAAGCGGGCAGTGAGCGCAACGCAATTAATGTGAGTTAGCTCACTCATTAGGCACCCCAGGCTTTACA
CTTTATGCTTCCGGCTCGTATGTTGTGTGGAATTGTGAGCGGATAACAATTTCACACAGGAAACAGCTAT
GACCATGATTACGCCAAGCTTGCATGCAGGCCTCTGCAGTCGACGGGCCCGGGATCCGATGCTATGACCA
TGATTACGCCAAGCTTTTGTTATTGCTTGTTATGCATAAGTTTATAATGCTATTTTACTATGATGTTTTG
ATCCTGCATAAGAGATTTAAGAGGTAGAGAAACATTGTTTCCAAAGTTCACCTAGAGATATCTTTATACT
ACAACTTCTAAAATAAAAAAATAGATCTAGTCACATGTTCAATAGGTACTTTTATTTTAAACAACAGCAC
ACAAACACAATGACATAACAGGACCATTAGCTTAATACTGATAACATTCCTTGACAAGTTACTTATAATT
TACATATATTGTTTTTATCTGGAACTATTTTAAATATTATCTTAAGATATACTGTAAAACACAAATCCTA
AATATATACGAGTTGCAAACATAATGTGCTTAGTTACTGTTTTCCTTGTTATTCAAATAAAGTAACTTAT
CCGCTGATTTCCAGGGTGCTCAGCCATCTGGCAATCTCGGAGCCGATCAGATCGGGGTTGTCCTCTTGCA
GCAGATTCAGGCCAGGGCCGATATCCACGGCCTTGCAATTAGGCAGGCTCTTGGCCAGTCTGGCAGCTTC
AGCAGGAGGAATCAGCACGCCGGGTGTTCCCCAAAACAGCAGCTTAGGCACGGGGCTCTGATGCAGCCAG
TCCATGTACTCTTCCACCAGGGCCACAATATTAGCAGGCTCGCCGGCAATGGGCAGCTCGTTGGGGAATC
TCCAAAGAGGTTCCCGGTCCACGGGGTTCAGAAAGGGCTCTCTGTAGTGGTCCATTTCCACCTCGGTCAG
TGGTCTGACGACTCCCATAGGCAGGGTGCCCTCGATGAACACGTTCTGGTCGATGATCAGCTTTCTGCCC
ACGTCGGTGGTTCTGAAGGCCTGGAATGTCTCTCTGGCGAACTCAGGCCACTCGTCCCAGGTAGGAATGG
GCCTGATGAATTCCATGAAGGCGATTCCCTTCACTCTCTCGGGGTTTCTCTTGGCCCAGTGGAATCCCAG
GGCGCTGCCCCAATCGTGAATAACCAGCACCACCTCTTCCAGGCCGAGGGCCTCAATAAAGGCGTCCATG
AACCGCACGTGGTCGTCGAAGAAGTAGCCCAGGTCGGGCTTATCGCTCTTGCCCATGCCGATCAGGTCAG
GGGCGATACATCTGTGTGTAGGGGCCACGTGAGGGATGATGTTCCGCCACACGTAGCTGCTGGTAGGGTT
GCCGTGCAGAAACAGCACAGGGGTTCCATCTCTGGGGCCCACGTCCACATAGTGCATTCTCTCGCCCAGC
ACTTCCACGTAGTGAGGATCGAAGGGAAAGCCGGTGCCGATCTCGGCGCTACCTCCGCCACCACTTCCAC
CGCCTCCAGAACCTCCTCCACCAAGTTCTTCGAAATCATGTCCACTTGTGTTCATTGTTTCAGGATGCAT
GACTCGTCCCATGAATAGAATTGTACCTGTATTGGTTCAGAAGTAAACAAAAGAGGGGGTGAACAAAATA
ATAAAATATTTATCTTCCTTCTTGCTTACAATTAATGAAAATATGTTATTTTCTCCTTCCTTCCTTCCTT
CCTTCCTTCCTCCTGTCCTTCCTTCCTTCCTCTCTCTCTTCCTTCCTTTTCCCTTTCCCTTTCCTTTCCT
TTCTTCTTTCCTTCTAGAGAAAGGCTCTTGCTCTGATGCCCAGGCTGGAGTGCAGTGGCTCTATCAGAGC
TTACTGTAACTGTGAACTCCTGAGCTCAAGCATTCCTTCCACCCCCAACACCTCTAGTAGCTAGGATAAC
AGGAATTCACTGGCCGTCGTTTTACATCTAGATGCATTCGCGAGGTACCGAGCTCGAATTCACTGGCCGT
CGTTTTACAACGTCGTGACTGGGAAAACCCTGGCGTTACCCAACTTAATCGCCTTGCAGCACATCCCCCT
TTCGCCAGCTGGCGTAATAGCGAAGAGGCCCGCACCGATCGCCCTTCCCAACAGTTGCGCAGCCTGAATG
GCGAATGGCGCCTGATGCGGTATTTTCTCCTTACGCATCTGTGCGGTATTTCACACCGCATATGGTGCAC
TCTCAGTACAATCTGCTCTGATGCCGCATAGTTAAGCCAGCCCCGACACCCGCCAACACCCGCTGACGCG
CCCTGACGGGCTTGTCTGCTCCCGGCATCCGCTTACAGACAAGCTGTGACCGTCTCCGGGAGCTGCATGT
GTCAGAGGTTTTCACCGTCATCACCGAAACGCGCGAGACGAAAGGGCCTCGTGATACGCCTATTTTTATA
GGTTAATGTCATGATAATAATGGTTTCTTAGACGTCAGGTGGCACTTTTCGGGGAAATGTGCGCGGAACC
CCTATTTGTTTATTTTTCTAAATACATTCAAATATGTATCCGCTCATGAGACAATAACCCTGATAAATGC
TTCAATAATATTGAAAAAGGAAGAGTATGAGTATTCAACATTTCCGTGTCGCCCTTATTCCCTTTTTTGC
GGCATTTTGCCTTCCTGTTTTTGCTCACCCAGAAACGCTGGTGAAAGTAAAAGATGCTGAAGATCAGTTG
GGTGCACGAGTGGGTTACATCGAACTGGATCTCAACAGCGGTAAGATCCTTGAGAGTTTTCGCCCCGAAG
AACGTTTTCCAATGATGAGCACTTTTAAAGTTCTGCTATGTGGCGCGGTATTATCCCGTATTGACGCCGG
GCAAGAGCAACTCGGTCGCCGCATACACTATTCTCAGAATGACTTGGTTGAGTACTCACCAGTCACAGAA
AAGCATCTTACGGATGGCATGACAGTAAGAGAATTATGCAGTGCTGCCATAACCATGAGTGATAACACTG
CGGCCAACTTACTTCTGACAACGATCGGAGGACCGAAGGAGCTAACCGCTTTTTTGCACAACATGGGGGA
TCATGTAACTCGCCTTGATCGTTGGGAACCGGAGCTGAATGAAGCCATACCAAACGACGAGCGTGACACC
ACGATGCCTGTAGCAATGGCAACAACGTTGCGCAAACTATTAACTGGCGAACTACTTACTCTAGCTTCCC
GGCAACAATTAATAGACTGGATGGAGGCGGATAAAGTTGCAGGACCACTTCTGCGCTCGGCCCTTCCGGC
TGGCTGGTTTATTGCTGATAAATCTGGAGCCGGTGAGCGTGGATCTCGCGGTATCATTGCAGCACTGGGG
CCAGATGGTAAGCCCTCCCGTATCGTAGTTATCTACACGACGGGGAGTCAGGCAACTATGGATGAACGAA
ATAGACAGATCGCTGAGATAGGTGCCTCACTGATTAAGCATTGGTAACTGTCAGACCAAGTTTACTCATA
TATACTTTAGATTGATTTAAAACTTCATTTTTAATTTAAAAGGATCTAGGTGAAGATCCTTTTTGATAAT
CTCATGACCAAAATCCCTTAACGTGAGTTTTCGTTCCACTGAGCGTCAGACCCCGTAGAAAAGATCAAAG
GATCTTCTTGAGATCCTTTTTTTCTGCGCGTAATCTGCTGCTTGCAAACAAAAAAACCACCGCTACCAGC
GGTGGTTTGTTTGCCGGATCAAGAGCTACCAACTCTTTTTCCGAAGGTAACTGGCTTCAGCAGAGCGCAG
ATACCAAATACTGTTCTTCTAGTGTAGCCGTAGTTAGGCCACCACTTCAAGAACTCTGTAGCACCGCCTA
CATACCTCGCTCTGCTAATCCTGTTACCAGTGGCTGCTGCCAGTGGCGATAAGTCGTGTCTTACCGGGTT
GGACTCAAGACGATAGTTACCGGATAAGGCGCAGCGGTCGGGCTGAACGGGGGGTTCGTGCACACAGCCC
AGCTTGGAGCGAACG
