>Addgene plasmid #178168 | SERPINI1_Halo_C_allele | depositor partial sequence | sequence record 345805 | insert
CTGTTATCCTAGCTACTAGAGGTGTTGGGGGTGGAAGGAATGCTTGAGCTCAGGAGTTCACAGTTACAGT
AAGCTCTGATAGAGCCACTGCACTCCAGCCTGGGCATCAGAGCAAGAGCCTTTCTCTAGAAGGAAAGAAG
AAAGGAAAGGAAAGGGAAAGGGAAAAGGAAGGAAGAGAGAGAGGAAGGAAGGAAGGACAGGAGGAAGGAA
GGAAGGAAGGAAGGAAGGAGAAAATAACATATTTTCATTAATTGTAAGCAAGAAGGAAGATAAATATTTT
ATTATTTTGTTCACCCCCTCTTTTGTTTACTTCTGAACCAATACAGGTACAATTCTATTCATGGGACGAG
TCATGCATCCTGAAACAATGAACACAAGTGGACATGATTTCGAAGAACTTGGTGGAGGAGGTTCTGGAGG
CGGTGGAAGTGGTGGCGGAGGTAGCGCCGAGATCGGCACCGGCTTTCCCTTCGATCCTCACTACGTGGAA
GTGCTGGGCGAGAGAATGCACTATGTGGACGTGGGCCCCAGAGATGGAACCCCTGTGCTGTTTCTGCACG
GCAACCCTACCAGCAGCTACGTGTGGCGGAACATCATCCCTCACGTGGCCCCTACACACAGATGTATCGC
CCCTGACCTGATCGGCATGGGCAAGAGCGATAAGCCCGACCTGGGCTACTTCTTCGACGACCACGTGCGG
TTCATGGACGCCTTTATTGAGGCCCTCGGCCTGGAAGAGGTGGTGCTGGTTATTCACGATTGGGGCAGCG
CCCTGGGATTCCACTGGGCCAAGAGAAACCCCGAGAGAGTGAAGGGAATCGCCTTCATGGAATTCATCAG
GCCCATTCCTACCTGGGACGAGTGGCCTGAGTTCGCCAGAGAGACATTCCAGGCCTTCAGAACCACCGAC
GTGGGCAGAAAGCTGATCATCGACCAGAACGTGTTCATCGAGGGCACCCTGCCTATGGGAGTCGTCAGAC
CACTGACCGAGGTGGAAATGGACCACTACAGAGAGCCCTTTCTGAACCCCGTGGACCGGGAACCTCTTTG
GAGATTCCCCAACGAGCTGCCCATTGCCGGCGAGCCTGCTAATATTGTGGCCCTGGTGGAAGAGTACATG
GACTGGCTGCATCAGAGCCCCGTGCCTAAGCTGCTGTTTTGGGGAACACCCGGCGTGCTGATTCCTCCTG
CTGAAGCTGCCAGACTGGCCAAGAGCCTGCCTAATTGCAAGGCCGTGGATATCGGCCCTGGCCTGAATCT
GCTGCAAGAGGACAACCCCGATCTGATCGGCTCCGAGATTGCCAGATGGCTGAGCACCCTGGAAATCAGC
GGATAAGTTACTTTATTTGAATAACAAGGAAAACAGTAACTAAGCACATTATGTTTGCAACTCGTATATA
TTTAGGATTTGTGTTTTACAGTATATCTTAAGATAATATTTAAAATAGTTCCAGATAAAAACAATATATG
TAAATTATAAGTAACTTGTCAAGGAATGTTATCAGTATTAAGCTAATGGTCCTGTTATGTCATTGTGTTT
GTGTGCTGTTGTTTAAAATAAAAGTACCTATTGAACATGTGACTAGATCTATTTTTTTATTTTAGAAGTT
GTAGTATAAAGATATCTCTAGGTGAACTTTGGAAACAATGTTTCTCTACCTCTTAAATCTCTTATGCAGG
ATCAAAACATCATAGTAAAATAGCATTATAAACTTATGCATAACAAGCAATAACAA
